>Addgene plasmid #58326 | pUWR-CadTS-C | depositor partial sequence | sequence record 89880 | CadTS control insert
ATGTCCACCAGTGTCCAGCGAATGTCCAGAAGCTACCACTGCATCAATATGTCGGCGACCCCGCAGGCCG
GCCACCTAAATCCCGCCCAGCAACAGACGCACCAGCAGCACAAGCGAAAATGCCGCGACCTTGGCAGGCG
ACTAATCCCCGCGAGACTCCTCCTGGGCGTTATCGTGGCCATCAGCCTTCTGTCACCCGCCCTCGCACTT
CACTCGCCGCCGGACAAAAACTTTTCCGGCGACAATCGTAAGCCCGCCTTCAAAAACTGCGCCGGATACG
CTCCTAAGGTCAAAGAGGAGCAGCCCGAAAACACCTACGTTCTCACCGTAGAGGCCGTCGACCCTGATCC
CGACCAGGTCATTCGATACAGCATCGTCCAGTCGCCGTTCGAGCGACCCAAGTTCTTTATCAATCCCAGC
ACGGGCGTAATCTTCACCACCCACACATTCGATCGTGACGAGCCGATCCACGAGAAGTTCGTCTTCGTCA
CCGTCCAGGCCACGGATAATGGTCTGCCCCCACTGGACGACGTTTGCACCTTCAACGTTACCATCGAGGA
CATCAACGACAATGCACCCGCCTTCAACAAGGCGCGCTACGACGAATCCATGTCGGAAAATGCCCAGCCC
GACGCGGTGGTGATGACTATCAGCGCCAGTGACTTCGACGATGGCAACAACAGTTTGGTCGAATACGAGA
TTCTGCGGGAGCGCGACTTTCAGTACTTCAAGATTGACAAGGAGTCGGGTATTATCTACCTGAAACGACC
GATTGACAAGAGACCCGGCCAATCGTATGCGATAATCGTGCGGGCATATAACGTAGTGCCAGATCCGCCA
CAGGATGCACAAATCGAAGTGCGCATCCGGGTGGTGGAGTCCTCAATTAAGCCGCCATCATTTGTGAATC
CGATCGATACGCCCATTTACCTGAAGGAGAATCTCAAGAACTTTACACATCCGATCGCCACGTTACGAGC
CGTTTCCAATATGCCGGACAAGCCGGAGGTAATCTTCGAACTGAACACCGGCCGCACGGAGCAGACAAAC
AGCAAGAACACATTCGTGTTCAATCAGATCGGCAACGAGGTGACCATTAGCCTGGGCAAGACTCTGGACT
ACGAGGCCATCACAGACTACACCCTCACCATGATTGTGCGGAATACACACGAGCTGGGCACAGAGCATCA
GATCAAGATTCAGGTGGAGGATGTCAACGATAACATCCCCTACTACACGGAGGTCAAATCGGGCACTATC
CTGGAGAACGAACCACCCGGCACGCCTGTTATGCAGGTGCGTGCCTTCGACATGGACGGCACCTCAGCCA
ATAATATTGTGTCATTCGAGCTGGCCGACAATCGGGAGTACTTCACCATCGACCCCAATACCGGTAACAT
AACCGCCCTGACGACATTCGATCGCGAGGAACGCGATTTCTATAACGTAAAGGTTATTGCCAGCGACAAT
TCGCCATCGAGTCTCTTTGATAATGGCGAGCCGAACCGTGGTCACCAAGTGTTCCGCATCTCCATTGGAG
ACAAGAACGACCACAAGCCGCACTTCCAGCAGGACAAATATCTGGCAGAAAGACTGCTCGAGGATGCCAA
TACGAATACCGAGGTCATTGAGGTAAAGGCCGAAGACGAGGATAACGCATCCCAGATCCTATACAGCATT
GAGAGCGGTAACGTGGGTGATGCCTTTAAGATTGGTCTTAAGACCGGCAAAATCACGGTCAACCAGAAGT
TGGACTACGAAACGATCACGGAGTACGAGCTGAAGGTGCGTGCGTTCGATGGAATCTACGACGACTACAC
AACGGTGGTTATCAAAATTGAAGACGTGAACGACAACCCGCCGGTGTTTAAGCAGGACTACAGCGTCACC
ATTCTGGAGGAGACCACATATGACGACTGCATACTCACTGTCGAAGCCTACGATCCGGATATCAAGGATC
GCAACGCAGATCAGCATATCGTCTATTCGATTCACCAGAACGATGGAAACCGATGGACCATTGACAACAG
TGGCTGCTTGCGTTTGGTCAAGACGCTGGACCGCGATCCGCCCAATGGTCACAAGAACTGGCAGGTTTTG
ATCAAGGCTAATGATGAGGATGGAGTAGGAACCACGGTCAGCACAGTGAAAGAGGTCACCGTCACGTTGA
AGGACATCAACGACAATGCTCCGTTCCTGATCAACGAAATGCCTGTCTACTGGCAGGAGAACCGCAATCC
CGGACATGTTGTGCAACTGCAGGCCAACGACTACGACGACACTCCGGGGGCAGGTAACTTCACCTTCGGC
ATCGACAGCGAAGCCACACCGGACATCAAGACCAAGTTCAGCATGGATGGAGACTATTTGCACGCCAACG
TCCAGTTTGATCGCGAGGCTCAAAAGGAGTACTTTATCCCCATTCGCATCAGTGATTCTGGCGTTCCGCG
ACAGAGTGCCGTAAGCATTCTGCACCTGGTGATCGGCGATGTCAACGACAATGCCATGAGCGAGGGATCG
TCGCGCATCTTCATTTACAATTACAAGGGAGAAGCGCCTGAAACCGATATTGGTCGCGTGTTCGTAGATG
ATCTCGATGACTGGGACTTGGAGGACAAGTACTTTGAATGGAAAGATCTTCCGCACGATCAGTTTAGGCT
TAATCCCAGCACGGGTATGATCACCATGCTGGTTCACACCGCCGAGGGAGAGTACGACCTGTCGTTCGTA
GTCACCGAGGACTCCATGTTCGTGCCCCGTCACTCCGTAGATGCTTATGTCACCGTGGTGGTCCGCGAGC
TTCCCGAGGAGGCGGTGGATAAGAGCGGCAGCATCCGATTCATCAACGTAACCAAGGAGGAGTTTATCAG
TGTGCCACGCGACTTCCAGTCACCGGATGCGCTATCCCTAAAGGATCGCTTGCAGCTCTCGCTGGCCAAG
CTTTTCAATACGTCGGTATCCAACGTGGACGTGTTCACTGTGCTCCAAAACGAGAATCATACGCTCGATG
TACGCTTCTCTGCCCACGGCTCACCCTACTATGCTCCGGAGAAATTAAATGGAATAGTGGCCCAGAATCA
GCAGCGTTTGGAAAACGAACTAGACCTGCAAATGCTGATGGTGAACATCGACGAGTGTCTGATTGAGAAG
TTCAAGTGCGAGGAATCGTGCACCAATGAGCTGCACAAGAGCTCGGTGCCATACATGATCTACTCTAATA
CAACATCGTTCGTGGGCGTAAATGCCTTCGTTCAAGCGCAATGCGTATGCGAGGCTCCTTTAATGAGGCG
TTGTCTAAACGGAGGATCTCCGCGGTACGGGGAGAACGACGTGTGCGACTGCATAGACGGATTCACCGGA
CCCCACTGCGAACTCGTCTCCGTGGCATTCTATGGCTCGGGGTATGCCTTCTACGAGCCCATTGCCGCCT
GCAACAACACCAAGATTAGCTTGGAGATCACGCCCCAGATTGATCAGGGCCTGATCATGTACTTGGGACC
ACTTAACTTCAATCCGTTGCTGGCCATTTCTGATTTCCTAGCTCTGGAGTTGGACAATGGCTATCCGGTG
CTGACTGTGGACTACGGATCAGGCGCCATTCGCATCCGCCATCAGCACATCAAGATGGTGGCCGACCGCA
CCTACCAACTGGACATTATCCTGCAGCGTACCAGCATTGAGATGACTGTGGACAATTGCCGGCTATCCAC
CTGCCAGACACTGGGCGCCCCAATTGGCCCCAATGAGTTCCTCAATGTGAACGCACCGCTGCAGTTGGGC
GGCACTCCAGTAGATCTGGAGCAACTTGGACGCCAGCTCAATTGGACACACGTTCCCAACCAGAAGGGTT
TCTTCGGTTGCATTCGCAACCTGACAATTAACGAGCAGACTTACAACTTGGGAATGCCCTCTGTGTTCCG
AAACATCGACAGCGGTTGCCAGCAGTCGGTGGCCGTTGCGTTCAGTTTTGGAATTGATAGAAACTTCATC
ATTGCGATCATCGTATGCCTCGCGCTACTGCTGATCATCCTGTTGGCAGTGGTGGTGCAGAAGAAGCAGA
AGAATGGCTGGCACGAAAAGGACATCGACGACATTCGCGAGACGATCATTAATTACGAGGACGAGGGTGG
CGGCGAGCGGGATACGGACTATGATCTGAATGTCCTGCGCACGCAGCCCTTCTACGAGGAGAAGCTGTAC
AAAGATCCTCATGCGTTACAGGGTAACATGCGCGACCCCAACGACATACCCGACATCGCCGACTTCCTGG
GCGACAAGAAGGAGAACTGCGACCGGGATGTGGGCGCCACAACCGTGGACGATGTGCGGCACTACGCGTA
CGAGGGTGACGGCAACTCCGATGGCAGCCTCTCCAGTCTGGCGTCCTGCACCGACGACGGCGATCTCAAC
TTCGACTACCTGTCCAACTTTGGACCGCGCTTCCGCAAATTGGCCGACATGTACGGCGAGGAGCCCTCAG
ACACAGACTCCAACGTGGACGATGACCAGGGCTGGCGCATCGGTACCGGTGGAGGTAGTGTGGTGGAATT
CATGGTGAGCAAGGGCGAGGAGACCACAATGGGCGTAATCAAGCCCGACATGAAGATCAAGCTGAAGATG
GAGGGCAACGTGAATGGCCACGCCTTCGTGATCGAGGGCGAGGGCGAGGGCAAGCCCTACGACGGCACCA
ACACCATCAACCTGGAGGTGAAGGAGGGAGCCCCCCTGCCCTTCTCCTACGACATTCTGACCACCGCGTT
CGCCTACGGCAACAGGGCCTTCACCAAGTACCCCGACGACATCCCCAACTACTTCAAGCAGTCCTTCCCC
GAGGGCTACTCTTGGGAGCGCACCATGACCTTCGAGGACAAGGGCATCGTGAAGGTGAAGTCCGACATCT
CCATGGAGGAGGACTCCTTCATCTACGAGATACACCTCAAGGGCGAGAACTTCCCCCCCAACGGCCCCGT
GATGCAGAAGAAGACCACCGGCTGGGACGCCTCCACCGAGAGGATGTACGTGCGCGACGGCGTGCTGAAG
GGCGACGTCAAGCACAAGCTGCTGCTGGAGGGCGGCGGCCACCACCGCGTTGACTTCAAGACCATCTACA
GGGCCAAGAAGGCGGTGAAGCTGCCCGACTATCACTTTGTGGACCACCGCATCGAGATCCTGAACCACGA
CAAGGACTACAACAAGGTGACCGTTTACGAGAGCGCCGTGGCCCGCAACTCCACCGACGGCATGGACGAG
CTGTACAAGGGGCCAGGTGGTGCAGGGCCAGGTGGTGCAGGGCCAGGTGGTGCAGGGCCAGGTGGTGCAG
GGCCCGGTGGTGCAGGTCCAGGTGGTGCAGGTCCAGGTGGTGCAGGTCCAGGTGGTGCTATGGTGAGCAA
GGGCGAGGAGCTGTTCACCGGGGTGGTGCCCATCCTGGTCGAGCTGGACGGCGACGTAAACGGCCACAAG
TTCAGCGTGTCCGGCGAGGGCGAGGGCGATGCCACCTACGGCAAGCTGACCCTGAAGCTGATCTGCACCA
CCGGCAAGCTGCCCGTGCCCTGGCCCACCCTCGTGACCACCCTGGGCTACGGCCTGCAGTGCTTCGCCCG
CTACCCCGACCACATGAAGCAGCACGACTTCTTCAAGTCCGCCATGCCCGAAGGCTACGTCCAGGAGCGC
ACCATCTTCTTCAAGGACGACGGCAACTACAAGACCCGCGCCGAGGTGAAGTTCGAGGGCGACACCCTGG
TGAACCGCATCGAGCTGAAGGGCATCGACTTCAAGGAGGACGGCAACATCCTGGGGCACAAGCTGGAGTA
CAACTACAACAGCCACAACGTCTATATCACCGCCGACAAGCAGAAGAACGGCATCAAGGCCAACTTCAAG
ATCCGCCACAACATCGAGGACGGCGGCGTGCAGCTCGCCGACCACTACCAGCAGAACACCCCCATCGGCG
ACGGCCCCGTGCTGCTGCCCGACAACCACTACCTGAGCTACCAGTCCAAACTGAGCAAAGACCCCAACGA
GAAGCGCGATCACATGGTCCTGCTGGAGTTCGTGACCGCCGCCGGGATCACTCTCGGCATGGACGAGCTG
TACAAGTAG
