>Addgene plasmid #58326 | pUWR-CadTS-C | addgene partial sequence | sequence record 92553 | mCherry-R 5'-TTGGTCACCTTCAGCTTGG-3'
CGCCCTCGATCTCGAACTCGTGGCCGTTCACGGAGCCCTCCATGCGCACCTTGAAGCGCATGAACTCCTT
GATGACGTCCTCGGAGGAGGCCATGCCATCAACCACTTTGTACAAGAAAGCTGGGTGCTAGGCCGCCTAC
TTGTACAGCTCGTCCATGCCGAGAGTGATCCCGGCGGCGGTCACGAACTCCAGCAGGACCATGTGATCGC
GCTTCTCGTTGGGGTCTTTGCTCAGTTTGGACTGGTAGCTCAGGTAGTGGTTGTCGGGCAGCAGCACGGG
GCCGTCGCCGATGGGGGTGTTCTGCTGGTAGTGGTCGGCGAGCTGCACGCCGCCGTCCTCGATGTTGTGG
CGGATCTTGAAGTTGGCCTTGATGCCGTTCTTCTGCTTGTCGGCGGTGATATAGACGTTGTGGCTGTTGT
AGTTGTACTCCAGCTTGTGCCCCAGGATGTTGCCGTCCTCCTTGAAGTCGATGCCCTTCAGCTCGATGCG
GTTCACCAGGGTGTCGCCCTCGAACTTCACCTCGGCGCGGGTCTTGTAGTTGCCGTCGTCCTTGAAGAAG
ATGGTGCGCTCCTGGACGTAGCCTTCGGGCATGGCGGACTTGAAGAAGTCGTGCTGCTTCATGTGGTCGG
GGTAGCGGGCGAAGCACTGCAGGCCGTAGCCCAGGGTGGTCACGAGGGTGGGCCAGGGCACGGGCAGCTT
GCCGGTGGTGCA
