>Addgene plasmid #58326 | pUWR-CadTS-C | addgene partial sequence | sequence record 92554 | EGFP-N 5'-CGTCGCCGTCCAGCTCGACCAG-3'
CTCCTCGCCCTTGCTCACCATAGCACCACCTGGACCTGCACCACCTGGACCTGCACCACCTGGACCTGCA
CCACCGGGCCCTGCACCACCTGGCCCTGCACCACCTGGCCCTGCACCACCTGGCCCTGCACCACCTGGCC
CCTTGTACAGCTCGTCCATGCCGTCGGTGGAGTTGCGGGCCACGGCGCTCTCGTAAACGGTCACCTTGTT
GTAGTCCTTGTCGTGGTTCAGGATCTCGATGCGGTGGTCCACAAAGTGATAGTCGGGCAGCTTCACCGCC
TTCTTGGCCCTGTAGATGGTCTTGAAGTCAACGCGGTGGTGGCCGCCGCCCTCCAGCAGCAGCTTGTGCT
TGACGTCGCCCTTCAGCACGCCGTCGCGCACGTACATCCTCTCGGTGGAGGCGTCCCAGCCGGTGGTCTT
CTTCTGCATCACGGGGCCGTTGGGGGGGAAGTTCTCGCCCTTGAGGTGTATCTCGTAGATGAAGGAGTCC
TCCTCCATGGAGATGTCGGACTTCACCTTCACGATGCCCTTGTCCTCGAAGGTCATGGTGCGCTCCCAAG
AGTAGCCCTCGGGGAAGGACTGCTTGAAGTAGTTGGGGATGTCGTCGGGGTACTTGGTGAAGGCCCTGTT
GCCGTAGGCGAACGCGGTGGTCAGAATGTCGTAGGAGAAGGGCAGGGGGGCTCCCTCCTTCACCTCCAGG
TTGATGGTGTTGGTGCCGTCGTAGGGCTTGCCCTCGCCCTCGCCCTCGATCAC
