>Addgene plasmid #58326 | pUWR-CadTS-C | addgene partial sequence | sequence record 92556 | pUWR-F 5'-TTATTCCCCAGCCAGGAAGT-3'
CCACATCTGCTATTTTCTGCCCGCAGAATAATCCAAGGGCGGATCCCCCGGGCTGCAGGAATTCAGCCAT
CAACAAGTTTGTACAAAAAAGCAGGCTTCTTGTACAAAAAAGCAGGCTCCACCATGTCCACCAGTGTCCA
GCGAATGTCCAGAAGCTACCACTGCATCAATATGTCGGCGACCCCGCAGGCCGGCCACCTAAATCCCGCC
CAGCAACAGACGCACCAGCAGCACAAGCGAAAATGCCGCGACCTTGGCAGGCGACTAATCCCCGCGAGAC
TCCTCCTGGGCGTTATCGTGGCCATCAGCCTTCTGTCACCCGCCCTCGCACTTCACTCGCCGCCGGACAA
AAACTTTTCCGGCGACAATCGTAAGCCCGCCTTCAAAAACTGCGCCGGATACGCTCCTAAGGTCAAAGAG
GAGCAGCCCGAAAACACCTACGTTCTCACCGTAGAGGCCGTCGACCCTGATCCCGACCAGGTCATTCGAT
ACAGCATCGTCCAGTCGCCGTTCGAGCGACCCAAGTTCTTTATCAATCCCAGCACGGGCGTAATCTTCAC
CAC
