>Addgene plasmid #58326 | pUWR-CadTS-C | addgene partial sequence | sequence record 96192 | dE-cad-R 5'-ACGATGATCGCAATGATGAA-3'
ACGGCCACCGACTGCTGGCAACCGCTGTCGATGTTTCGGAACACAGAGGGCATTCCCAAGTTGTAAGTCT
GCTCGTTAATTGTCAGGTTGCGAATGCAACCGAAGAAACCCTTCTGGTTGGGAACGTGTGTCCAATTGAG
CTGGCGTCCAAGTTGCTCCAGATCTACTGGAGTGCCGCCCAACTGCAGCGGTGCGTTCACATTGAGGAAC
TCATTGGGGCCAATTGGGGCGCCCAGTGTCTGGCAGGTGGATAGCCGGCAATTGTCCACAGTCATCTCAA
TGCTGGTACGCTGCAGGATAATGTCCAGTTGGTAGGTGCGGTCGGCCACCATCTTGATGTGCTGATGGCG
GATGCGAATGGCGCCTGATCCGTAGTCCACAGTCAGCACCGGATAGCCATTGTCCAACTCCAGAGCTAGG
AAATCAGAAATGGCCAGCAACGGATTGAAGTTAAGTGGTCCCAAGTACATGATCAGGCCCTGATCAATCT
GGGGCGTGATCTCCAAGCTAATCTTGGTGTTGTTGCAGGCGGCAATGGGCTCGTAGAAGGCATACCCCGA
GCCATAGAATGCCACGGAGACGAGTTCGCAGTGGGGTCCGGTGAATCCGTCTATGCAGTCGCACACGTCG
TTCTCCCCGTACCGCGGAGATCCTCCGTTTAGACAACGCCTCATTAAAGGAGCCTCGCATACGCATTGCG
CTTGAACGAAGGCATTTACGCCCACGAACGATGTTGTATTAGAGTAGATCATGTATGGCACCGAGCTCTT
GTGCAGCTCATTGGTGCACGATTCCTCGCACTTGAACTTCTCAATCAGACACTCGTCGA
