[The description below was written by a language model from this plasmid's Addgene catalogue record.]
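Description:
pUWR-CadTS-C is an insect expression plasmid built on the pUWR backbone and intended for introducing a transgene into the Drosophila melanogaster genome. The backbone accounts for about 12.4 kb and the complete plasmid is about 18.5 kb. It is propagated in E. coli under ampicillin selection; the copy number is recorded as unknown. The record does not describe the origin of replication, the elements that mediate genomic integration, or any marker used to identify transformant flies. No feature table is available to fill in these details.

The payload is a roughly 6.1 kb insert of fly origin encoding the control version of an E-cadherin tension sensor (CadTS). It was placed in the vector by Gateway recombination and is driven by the poly-ubiquitin promoter, which is generally used in Drosophila for broad, moderate expression across tissues rather than through a binary system such as GAL4/UAS. The catalogue entry calls the plasmid a "destination vector", but because it already carries the insert it is better understood as the finished expression clone derived from the pUWR Gateway destination backbone.

The record does not spell out the internal design of the sensor or how the control differs from the functional sensor. The associated work concerns mechanical feedback through E-cadherin during collective cell migration. This suggests the construct serves as a reference for a companion tension-reporting E-cadherin transgene, allowing signals from the active sensor to be interpreted against a baseline in transgenic flies. Any fluorescent proteins, linkers or tags within the insert are not stated in the record.
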