Addgene plasmid #58326: pUWR-CadTS-C
Purpose: Destination vector for inserting ubi-CadTS control to Drosophila melanogaster genome
Depositing lab: Denise Montell. Depositing organization: University of California, Santa Barbara. Publication: Mechanical Feedback through E-Cadherin Promotes Direction Sensing during Collective Cell Migration. Cai D, Chen SC, Prasad M, He L, Wang X, Choesmel-Cadamuro V, Sawyer JK, Danuser G, Montell DJ. Cell. 2014 May 22;157(5):1146-59. doi: 10.1016/j.cell.2014.03.045. PubMed 24855950.
Backbone
  Vector backbone: pUWR
  Backbone manufacturer: Clara Moch at Jean-Rene Huynh's Laboratory
  Backbone size w/o insert (bp): 12396
  Total vector size (bp): 18495
  Vector type: Insect Expression
Growth in bacteria
  Bacterial resistance: Ampicillin, 100 μg/mL
  Growth temperature: 37°C
  Growth strain: DH5alpha
  Copy number: Unknown
Gene/Insert
  Gene/Insert name: E-cadherin tension sensor control
  Species: D. melanogaster (fly)
  Insert size (bp): 6099
  GenBank ID: KJ826436
  Promoter: poly-ubiquitin
  Cloning method: Gateway Cloning
  Sequencing primers: 5′ CCAGCCAGGAAGTTAGTT; 3′ GGACAGCTTCAAGTAGTCGG
Terms and licenses: Academic/Nonprofit Terms; Industry Terms: Not Available to Industry
How to cite: pUWR-CadTS-C was a gift from Denise Montell (Addgene plasmid # 58326 ; http://n2t.net/addgene:58326 ; RRID:Addgene_58326)
